>Addgene plasmid #185017 | pLKO.1-Tet-Puro-shIAPEz_2 | addgene full sequence | sequence record 367131 | Addgene NGS Result
AACGCCAGCAACGCGGCCTTTTTACGGTTCCTGGCCTTTTGCTGGCCTTTTGCTCACATGTTCTTTCCTG
CGTTATCCCCTGATTCTGTGGATAACCGTATTACCGCCTTTGAGTGAGCTGATACCGCTCGCCGCAGCCG
AACGACCGAGCGCAGCGAGTCAGTGAGCGAGGAAGCGGAAGAGCGCCCAATACGCAAACCGCCTCTCCCC
GCGCGTTGGCCGATTCATTAATGCAGCTGGCACGACAGGTTTCCCGACTGGAAAGCGGGCAGTGAGCGCA
ACGCAATTAATGTGAGTTAGCTCACTCATTAGGCACCCCAGGCTTTACACTTTATGCTTCCGGCTCGTAT
GTTGTGTGGAATTGTGAGCGGATAACAATTTCACACAGGAAACAGCTATGACCATGATTACGCCAAGCGC
GCAATTAACCCTCACTAAAGGGAACAAAAGCTGGAGCTGCAAGCTTAATGTAGTCTTATGCAATACTCTT
GTAGTCTTGCAACATGGTAACGATGAGTTAGCAACATGCCTTACAAGGAGAGAAAAAGCACCGTGCATGC
CGATTGGTGGAAGTAAGGTGGTACGATCGTGCCTTATTAGGAAGGCAACAGACGGGTCTGACATGGATTG
GACGAACCACTGAATTGCCGCATTGCAGAGATATTGTATTTAAGTGCCTAGCTCGATACATAAACGGGTC
TCTCTGGTTAGACCAGATCTGAGCCTGGGAGCTCTCTGGCTAACTAGGGAACCCACTGCTTAAGCCTCAA
TAAAGCTTGCCTTGAGTGCTTCAAGTAGTGTGTGCCCGTCTGTTGTGTGACTCTGGTAACTAGAGATCCC
TCAGACCCTTTTAGTCAGTGTGGAAAATCTCTAGCAGTGGCGCCCGAACAGGGACTTGAAAGCGAAAGGG
AAACCAGAGGAGCTCTCTCGACGCAGGACTCGGCTTGCTGAAGCGCGCACGGCAAGAGGCGAGGGGCGGC
GACTGGTGAGTACGCCAAAAATTTTGACTAGCGGAGGCTAGAAGGAGAGAGATGGGTGCGAGAGCGTCAG
TATTAAGCGGGGGAGAATTAGATCGCGATGGGAAAAAATTCGGTTAAGGCCAGGGGGAAAGAAAAAATAT
AAATTAAAACATATAGTATGGGCAAGCAGGGAGCTAGAACGATTCGCAGTTAATCCTGGCCTGTTAGAAA
CATCAGAAGGCTGTAGACAAATACTGGGACAGCTACAACCATCCCTTCAGACAGGATCAGAAGAACTTAG
ATCATTATATAATACAGTAGCAACCCTCTATTGTGTGCATCAAAGGATAGAGATAAAAGACACCAAGGAA
GCTTTAGACAAGATAGAGGAAGAGCAAAACAAAAGTAAGACCACCGCACAGCAAGCGGCCGCTGATCTTC
AGACCTGGAGGAGGAGATATGAGGGACAATTGGAGAAGTGAATTATATAAATATAAAGTAGTAAAAATTG
AACCATTAGGAGTAGCACCCACCAAGGCAAAGAGAAGAGTGGTGCAGAGAGAAAAAAGAGCAGTGGGAAT
AGGAGCTTTGTTCCTTGGGTTCTTGGGAGCAGCAGGAAGCACTATGGGCGCAGCGTCAATGACGCTGACG
GTACAGGCCAGACAATTATTGTCTGGTATAGTGCAGCAGCAGAACAATTTGCTGAGGGCTATTGAGGCGC
AACAGCATCTGTTGCAACTCACAGTCTGGGGCATCAAGCAGCTCCAGGCAAGAATCCTGGCTGTGGAAAG
ATACCTAAAGGATCAACAGCTCCTGGGGATTTGGGGTTGCTCTGGAAAACTCATTTGCACCACTGCTGTG
CCTTGGAATGCTAGTTGGAGTAATAAATCTCTGGAACAGATTTGGAATCACACGACCTGGATGGAGTGGG
ACAGAGAAATTAACAATTACACAAGCTTAATACACTCCTTAATTGAAGAATCGCAAAACCAGCAAGAAAA
GAATGAACAAGAATTATTGGAATTAGATAAATGGGCAAGTTTGTGGAATTGGTTTAACATAACAAATTGG
CTGTGGTATATAAAATTATTCATAATGATAGTAGGAGGCTTGGTAGGTTTAAGAATAGTTTTTGCTGTAC
TTTCTATAGTGAATAGAGTTAGGCAGGGATATTCACCATTATCGTTTCAGACCCACCTCCCAACCCCGAG
GGGACCCGACAGGCCCGAAGGAATAGAAGAAGAAGGTGGAGAGAGAGACAGAGACAGATCCATTCGATTA
GTGAACGGATCTCGACGGTATCGATCACGAGACTAGCCTCGAGCGGCCGCAATATTTGCATGTCGCTATG
TGTTCTGGGAAATCACCATAAACGTGAAATCCCTATCAGTGATAGAGACTTATAAGTTCCCTATCAGTGA
TAGAGACACCGGGTAGGAGCAAAGAGGAAATATCTCGAGATATTTCCTCTTTGCTCCTACTTTTTGAATT
CTCGACCTCGAGACAAATGGCAGTATTCATCCACAATTTTAAAAGAAAAGGGGGGATTGGGGGGTACAGT
GCAGGGGAAAGAATAGTAGACATAATAGCAACAGACATACAAACTAAAGAATTACAAAAACAAATTACAA
AAATTCAAAATTTTCGGGTTTATTACAGGGACAGCAGAGATCCACTTTGGCCGCGGCTCGAGGGGGTTGG
GGTTGCGCCTTTTCCAAGGCAGCCCTGGGTTTGCGCAGGGACGCGGCTGCTCTGGGCGTGGTTCCGGGAA
ACGCAGCGGCGCCGACCCTGGGTCTCGCACATTCTTCACGTCCGTTCGCAGCGTCACCCGGATCTTCGCC
GCTACCCTTGTGGGCCCCCCGGCGACGCTTCCTGCTCCGCCCCTAAGTCGGGAAGGTTCCTTGCGGTTCG
CGGCGTGCCGGACGTGACAAACGGAAGCCGCACGTCTCACTAGTACCCTCGCAGACGGACAGCGCCAGGG
AGCAATGGCAGCGCGCCGACCGCGATGGGCTGTGGCCAATAGCGGCTGCTCAGCAGGGCGCGCCGAGAGC
AGCGGCCGGGAAGGGGCGGTGCGGGAGGCGGGGTGTGGGGCGGTAGTGTGGGCCCTGTTCCTGCCCGCGC
GGTGTTCCGCATTCTGCAAGCCTCCGGAGCGCACGTCGGCAGTCGGCTCCCTCGTTGACCGAATCACCGA
CCTCTCTCCCCAGGGGGATCTGTGAGTTTGGGGACCCTTGATTGTTCTTTCTTTTTCGCTATTGTAAAAT
TCATGTTATATGGAGGGGGCAAAGTTTTCAGGGTGTTGTTTAGAATGGGAAGATGTCCCTTGTATCACCA
TGGACCCTCATGATAATTTTGTTTCTTTCACTTTCTACTCTGTTGACAACCATTGTCTCCTCTTATTTTC
TTTTCATTTTCTGTAACTTTTTCGTTAAACTTTAGCTTGCATTTGTAACGAATTTTTAAATTCACTTTTG
TTTATTTGTCAGATTGTAAGTACTTTCTCTAATCACTTTTTTTTCAAGGCAATCAGGGTATATTATATTG
TACTTCAGCACAGTTTTAGAGAACAATTGTTATAATTAAATGATAAGGTAGAATATTTCTGCATATAAAT
TCTGGCTGGCGTGGAAATATTCTTATTGGTAGAAACAACTACATCCTGGTCATCATCCTGCCTTTCTCTT
TATGGTTACAATGATATACACTGTTTGAGATGAGGATAAAATACTCTGAGTCCAAACCGGGCCCCTCTGC
TAACCATGTTCATGCCTTCTTCTTTTTCCTACAGCTCCTGGGCAACGTGCTGGTTATTGTGCTGTCTCAT
CATTTTGGCAAAGAATTGTAATACGACTCACTATAGGGCGAATTGATATGTCTAGATTAGATAAAAGTAA
AGTGATTAACAGCGCATTAGAGCTGCTTAATGAGGTCGGAATCGAAGGTTTAACAACCCGTAAACTCGCC
CAGAAGCTAGGTGTAGAGCAGCCTACATTGTATTGGCATGTAAAAAATAAGCGGGCTTTGCTCGACGCCT
TAGCCATTGAGATGTTAGATAGGCACCATACTCACTTTTGCCCTTTAGAAGGGGAAAGCTGGCAAGATTT
TTTACGTAATAACGCTAAAAGTTTTAGATGTGCTTTACTAAGTCATCGCGATGGAGCAAAAGTACATTTA
GGTACACGGCCTACAGAAAAACAGTATGAAACTCTCGAAAATCAATTAGCCTTTTTATGCCAACAAGGTT
TTTCACTAGAGAATGCATTATATGCACTCAGCGCTGTGGGGCATTTTACTTTAGGTTGCGTATTGGAAGA
TCAAGAGCATCAAGTCGCTAAAGAAGAAAGGGAAACACCTACTACTGATAGTATGCCGCCATTATTACGA
CAAGCTATCGAATTATTTGATCACCAAGGTGCAGAGCCAGCCTTCTTATTCGGCCTTGAATTGATCATAT
GCGGATTAGAAAAACAACTTAAATGTGAAAGTGGGTCCGCGTACAGCGGCTCCCGGGAGTTCTAGGGATC
TGCCCCTCTCCCTCCCCCCCCCCTAACGTTACTGGCCGAAGCCGCTTGGAATAAGGCCGGTGTGCGTTTG
TCTATATGTTATTTTCCACCATATTGCCGTCTTTTGGCAATGTGAGGGCCCGGAAACCTGGCCCTGTCTT
CTTGACGAGCATTCCTAGGGGTCTTTCCCCTCTCGCCAAAGGAATGCAAGGTCTGTTGAATGTCGTGAAG
GAAGCAGTTCCTCTGGAAGCTTCTTGAAGACAAACAACGTCTGTAGCGACCCTTTGCAGGCAGCGGAACC
CCCCACCTGGCGACAGGTGCCTCTGCGGCCAAAAGCCACGTGTATAAGATACACCTGCAAAGGCGGCACA
ACCCCAGTGCCACGTTGTGAGTTGGATAGTTGTGGAAAGAGTCAAATGGCTCTCCTCAAGCGTATTCAAC
AAGGGGCTGAAGGATGCCCAGAAGGTACCCCATTGTATGGGATCTGATCTGGGGCCTCGGTGCACATGCT
TTACATGTGTTTAGTCGAGGTTAAAAAAACGTCTAGGCCCCCCGAACCACGGGGACGTGGTTTTCCTTTG
AAAAACACGATGATAAGGATCCACCGGAGCTTACCATGACCGAGTACAAGCCCACGGTGCGCCTCGCCAC
CCGCGACGACGTCCCCAGGGCCGTACGCACCCTCGCCGCCGCGTTCGCCGACTACCCCGCCACGCGCCAC
ACCGTCGATCCGGACCGCCACATCGAGCGGGTCACCGAGCTGCAAGAACTCTTCCTCACGCGCGTCGGGC
TCGACATCGGCAAGGTGTGGGTCGCGGACGACGGCGCCGCGGTGGCGGTCTGGACCACGCCGGAGAGCGT
CGAAGCGGGGGCGGTGTTCGCCGAGATCGGCCCGCGCATGGCCGAGTTGAGCGGTTCCCGGCTGGCCGCG
CAGCAACAGATGGAAGGCCTCCTGGCGCCGCACCGGCCCAAGGAGCCCGCGTGGTTCCTGGCCACCGTCG
GCGTCTCGCCCGACCACCAGGGCAAGGGTCTGGGCAGCGCCGTCGTGCTCCCCGGAGTGGAGGCGGCCGA
GCGCGCCGGGGTGCCCGCCTTCCTGGAGACCTCCGCGCCCCGCAACCTCCCCTTCTACGAGCGGCTCGGC
TTCACCGTCACCGCCGACGTCGAGGTGCCCGAAGGACCGCGCACCTGGTGCATGACCCGCAAGCCCGGTG
CCTGACGCCCGCCCCACGACCCGCAGCGCCCGACCGAAAGGAGCGCACGACCCCATGCATCGGTACCTTT
AAGACCAATGACTTACAAGGCAGCTGTAGATCTTAGCCACTTTTTAAAAGAAAAGGGGGGACTGGAAGGG
CTAATTCACTCCCAACGAAGACAAGATCTGCTTTTTGCTTGTACTGGGTCTCTCTGGTTAGACCAGATCT
GAGCCTGGGAGCTCTCTGGCTAACTAGGGAACCCACTGCTTAAGCCTCAATAAAGCTTGCCTTGAGTGCT
TCAAGTAGTGTGTGCCCGTCTGTTGTGTGACTCTGGTAACTAGAGATCCCTCAGACCCTTTTAGTCAGTG
TGGAAAATCTCTAGCAGTAGTAGTTCATGTCATCTTATTATTCAGTATTTATAACTTGCAAAGAAATGAA
TATCAGAGAGTGAGAGGAACTTGTTTATTGCAGCTTATAATGGTTACAAATAAAGCAATAGCATCACAAA
TTTCACAAATAAAGCATTTTTTTCACTGCATTCTAGTTGTGGTTTGTCCAAACTCATCAATGTATCTTAT
CATGTCTGGCTCTAGCTATCCCGCCCCTAACTCCGCCCATCCCGCCCCTAACTCCGCCCAGTTCCGCCCA
TTCTCCGCCCCATGGCTGACTAATTTTTTTTATTTATGCAGAGGCCGAGGCCGCCTCGGCCTCTGAGCTA
TTCCAGAAGTAGTGAGGAGGCTTTTTTGGAGGCCTAGGGACGTACCCAATTCGCCCTATAGTGAGTCGTA
TTACGCGCGCTCACTGGCCGTCGTTTTACAACGTCGTGACTGGGAAAACCCTGGCGTTACCCAACTTAAT
CGCCTTGCAGCACATCCCCCTTTCGCCAGCTGGCGTAATAGCGAAGAGGCCCGCACCGATCGCCCTTCCC
AACAGTTGCGCAGCCTGAATGGCGAATGGG
[124 nt withheld, positions 6611-6734]
C
[91 nt withheld, positions 6736-6826]
A
[49 nt withheld, positions 6828-6876]
CCTTTGACGTTGGAGTCCACGTTCTTT
[37 nt withheld, positions 6904-6940]
ACCCTATCTCGGTCTATTCTTTTGATTTATAAGGGATTTTGCCGATTTCGGCCTATTGGTTAAAAAATGA
GCTGATTTAACAAAAATTTAACGCGAATTTTAACAAAATATTAACGCTTACAATTTAGGTGGCACTTTTC
GGGGAAATGTGCGCGGAACCCCTATTTGTTTATTTTTCTAAATACATTCAAATATGTATCCGCTCATGAG
ACAATAACCCTGATAAATGCTTCAATAATATTGAAAAAGGAAGAGTATGAGTATTCAACATTTCCGTGTC
GCCCTTATTCCCTTTTTTGCGGCATTTTGCCTTCCTGTTTTTGCTCACCCAGAAACGCTGGTGAAAGTAA
AAGATGCTGAAGATCAGTTGGGTGCACGAGTGGGTTACATCGAACTGGATCTCAACAGCGGTAAGATCCT
TGAGAGTTTTCGCCCCGAAGAACGTTTTCCAATGATGAGCACTTTTAAAGTTCTGCTATGTGGCGCGGTA
TTATCCCGTATTGACGCCGGGCAAGAGCAACTCGGTCGCCGCATACACTATTCTCAGAATGACTTGGTTG
AGTACTCACCAGTCACAGAAAAGCATCTTACGGATGGCATGACAGTAAGAGAATTATGCAGTGCTGCCAT
AACCATGAGTGATAACACTGCGGCCAACTTACTTCTGACAACGATCGGAGGACCGAAGGAGCTAACCGCT
TTTTTGCACAACATGGGGGATCATGTAACTCGCCTTGATCGTTGGGAACCGGAGCTGAATGAAGCCATAC
CAAACGACGAGCGTGACACCACGATGCCTGTAGCAATGGCAACAACGTTGCGCAAACTATTAACTGGCGA
ACTACTTACTCTAGCTTCCCGGCAACAATTAATAGACTGGATGGAGGCGGATAAAGTTGCAGGACCACTT
CTGCGCTCGGCCCTTCCGGCTGGCTGGTTTATTGCTGATAAATCTGGAGCCGGTGAGCGTGGGTCTCGCG
GTATCATTGCAGCACTGGGGCCAGATGGTAAGCCCTCCCGTATCGTAGTTATCTACACGACGGGGAGTCA
GGCAACTATGGATGAACGAAATAGACAGATCGCTGAGATAGGTGCCTCACTGATTAAGCATTGGTAACTG
TCAGACCAAGTTTACTCATATATACTTTAGATTGATTTAAAACTTCATTTTTAATTTAAAAGGATCTAGG
TGAAGATCCTTTTTGATAATCTCATGACCAAAATCCCTTAACGTGAGTTTTCGTTCCACTGAGCGTCAGA
CCCCGTAGAAAAGATCAAAGGATCTTCTTGAGATCCTTTTTTTCTGCGCGTAATCTGCTGCTTGCAAACA
AAAAAACCACCGCTACCAGCGGTGGTTTGTTTGCCGGATCAAGAGCTACCAACTCTTTTTCCGAAGGTAA
CTGGCTTCAGCAGAGCGCAGATACCAAATACTGTTCTTCTAGTGTAGCCGTAGTTAGGCCACCACTTCAA
GAACTCTGTAGCACCGCCTACATACCTCGCTCTGCTAATCCTGTTACCAGTGGCTGCTGCCAGTGGCGAT
AAGTCGTGTCTTACCGGGTTGGACTCAAGACGATAGTTACCGGATAAGGCGCAGCGGTCGGGCTGAACGG
GGGGTTCGTGCACACAGCCCAGCTTGGAGCGAACGACCTACACCGAACTGAGATACCTACAGCGTGAGCT
ATGAGAAAGCGCCACGCTTCCCGAAGGGAGAAAGGCGGACAGGTATCCGGTAAGCGGCAGGGTCGGAACA
GGAGAGCGCACGAGGGAGCTTCCAGGGGGAAACGCCTGGTATCTTTATAGTCCTGTCGGGTTTCGCCACC
TCTGACTTGAGCGTCGATTTTTGTGATGCTCGTCAGGGGGGCGGAGCCTATGGAAA
Features (pLannotate 1.2.2; 30 found; start..end, strand, type, name):
     48..181     +  rep_origin     RSF ori (fragment): Plasmids containing the RSF 1030 origin of replication can be propagated in E. coli cells that contain additional plasmids with compatible origins.
    183..275     +  CDS            lacI (fragment): lac repressor; lacI; The lac repressor binds to the lac operator to inhibit transcription in E. coli. This inhibition can be relieved by adding lactose or isopropyl-β-D-thiogalactopyranoside (IPTG).
    288..309     +  protein_bind   CAP binding site: CAP binding activates transcription in the presence of cAMP. E. coli catabolite activator protein
    324..354     +  promoter       lac promoter: promoter for the E. coli lac operon
    362..378     +  protein_bind   lac operator: The lac repressor binds to the lac operator to inhibit transcription in E. coli. This inhibition can be relieved by adding lactose or isopropyl-β-D-thiogalactopyranoside (IPTG). lac repressor encoded by lacI
    423..441     +  promoter       T3 promoter: promoter for bacteriophage T3 RNA polymerase
    469..695     +  promoter       RSV promoter: Rous sarcoma virus enhancer/promoter
    696..876     +  LTR            5' LTR (truncated): truncated 5' long terminal repeat (LTR) from HIV-1
    923..1048    +  misc_feature   HIV-1 Ψ: packaging signal of human immunodeficiency virus type 1
   1032..1395    +  CDS            HIV-1 gag (fragment): gag protein from human immunodeficiency virus 1; gag
   1541..1774    +  misc_feature   RRE: The Rev response element (RRE) of HIV-1 allows for Rev-dependent mRNA export from the nucleus to the cytoplasm.
   2151..2251    +  CDS            Rev (fragment): human immunodeficiency virus 1 (HIV-1) Rev protein; rev; enhances nuclear export of unspliced and incompletely spliced viral mRNAs
   2292..2386    +  promoter       H1-2O2 promoter: doxycycline-inducible variant of the human H1 RNA promoter (Henriksen et al., 2007)
   2487..2604    +  misc_feature   cPPT/CTS: central polypurine tract and central termination sequence of HIV-1
   2653..3163    +  promoter       hPGK promoter: human phosphoglycerate kinase 1 promoter
   3172..3744    +  intron         β-globin intron: intron from rabbit β-globin gene
   3799..3817    +  promoter       T7 promoter: promoter for bacteriophage T7 RNA polymerase
   3828..4448    +  CDS            tetR: TETR2_ECOLX - Experimental evidence at protein level: Swiss-Prot protein existence level 1. TetR is the repressor of the tetracycline resistance element; its N-terminal region forms a helix-turn-helix structure and binds DNA. Binding of tetracycline to TetR reduces the repressor affinity for the tetracycline resistance gene (tetA) promoter operator sites. From Escherichia coli.
   4594..5056    +  misc_feature   IRES: internal ribosome entry site (IRES) of the encephalomyocarditis virus (EMCV)
   5076..5675    +  CDS            PuroR: puromycin N-acetyltransferase; pac from Streptomyces alboniger; confers resistance to puromycin
   5718..5801    +  CDS            nef (fragment): NEF_HV1Z2 - Experimental evidence at protein level: Swiss-Prot protein existence level 1. Extracellular Nef protein targets CD4(+) T-lymphocytes for apoptosis by interacting with CXCR4 surface receptors. From Human immunodeficiency virus type 1 group M subtype D (isolate Z2/CDC-Z34) (HIV-1).
   5803..6036    +  LTR            3' LTR (ΔU3): self-inactivating 3' long terminal repeat (LTR) from HIV-1
   6108..6229    +  polyA_signal   SV40 poly(A) signal: SV40 polyadenylation signal
   6269..6404    +  rep_origin     SV40 ori: SV40 origin of replication
   6425..6443    -  promoter       T7 promoter: promoter for bacteriophage T7 RNA polymerase
   6451..6606    +  CDS            lacZα (fragment): LacZα fragment of β-galactosidase; lacZ fragment
   6611..7039    +  rep_origin     f1 ori (sequence partly withheld): f1 bacteriophage origin of replication; arrow indicates direction of (+) strand synthesis
   7092..7196    +  promoter       AmpR promoter: bla
   7197..8057    +  CDS            AmpR: β-lactamase; bla; confers resistance to ampicillin, carbenicillin, and related antibiotics
   8228..8816    +  rep_origin     ori: high-copy-number ColE1/pMB1/pBR322/pUC origin of replication
