[The description below was written by a language model from this plasmid's Addgene catalogue record and pLannotate feature annotations shown in this document.]
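Description:
pLKO.1-Tet-Puro-shIAPEz_2 is a third-generation-style, self-inactivating HIV-1 lentiviral transfer plasmid built on the pLKO.1 Tet Puro backbone for doxycycline-inducible shRNA knockdown. It is propagated in E. coli through a high-copy ColE1/pUC origin with ampicillin selection (AmpR), and it also carries an f1 origin and an SV40 origin. Short annotated fragments of lacI, lacZα, an RSF origin and lac regulatory elements appear to be backbone remnants rather than functional parts. The viral portion comprises an RSV promoter fused to a truncated 5' LTR, which drives Tat-independent transcription of the genomic RNA, followed by the Ψ packaging signal with a partial gag sequence, the RRE for Rev-dependent nuclear export, a cPPT/CTS, and a ΔU3 3' LTR followed by an SV40 polyadenylation signal.

The payload is an shRNA directed against IAPEz, a family of mouse endogenous retroviruses. The hairpin itself is not annotated in the feature table, but it presumably lies just downstream of the H1-2O2 promoter, a human H1 Pol III promoter variant bearing tet operator sites; the cloning sites are recorded as unknown. A second cassette uses the human PGK promoter and a rabbit β-globin intron to express TetR, followed by an EMCV IRES and the puromycin resistance gene. All components of the switch are therefore delivered on a single vector. TetR constitutively represses the H1-2O2 promoter, and adding doxycycline releases it to permit shRNA transcription, while puromycin selects stably transduced cells. The construct is intended for conditional depletion of IAPEz transcripts in mouse cells, and the "_2" in its name suggests it is one of several hairpins against this target.
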