Addgene plasmid #185017: pLKO.1-Tet-Puro-shIAPEz_2
Purpose: shRNA mediated knockdown
Depositing lab: Denes Hnisz. Depositing organization: Max Planck Institute for Molecular Genetics. Publication: Hijacking of transcriptional condensates by endogenous retroviruses. Asimi V, Sampath Kumar A, Niskanen H, Riemenschneider C, Hetzel S, Naderi J, Fasching N, Popitsch N, Du M, Kretzmer H, Smith ZD, Weigert R, Walther M, Mamde S, Meierhofer D, Wittler L, Buschow R, Timmermann B, Cisse II, Ameres SL, Meissner A, Hnisz D. Nat Genet. 2022 Aug;54(8):1238-1247. doi: 10.1038/s41588-022-01132-w. Epub 2022 Jul 21. PubMed 35864192.
Backbone
  Vector backbone: pLKO.1 Tet Puro
  Vector type: Lentiviral
Growth in bacteria
  Bacterial resistance: Ampicillin, 100 μg/mL
  Growth temperature: 37°C
  Growth strain: NEB Stable
  Copy number: High Copy
Gene/Insert
  Gene/Insert name: ERV_IAPEz
  gRNA/shRNA sequence: GTAGGAGCAAAGAGGAAATAT
  Species: M. musculus (mouse)
  Cloning method: Restriction Enzyme; 5′ cloning site Unknown (unknown if destroyed); 3′ cloning site Unknown (unknown if destroyed)
Terms and licenses: Academic/Nonprofit Terms; Industry Terms: Not Available to Industry
How to cite: pLKO.1-Tet-Puro-shIAPEz_2 was a gift from Denes Hnisz (Addgene plasmid # 185017 ; http://n2t.net/addgene:185017 ; RRID:Addgene_185017)
